Addgene plasmid #169517: pTS2384-Tier1-PhCMV-medFT
Purpose: Tier-1 vector encoding PhCMV-driven delayed-maturing fluorescent protein fluorescent timer (FT) with "medium" maturation medFT (PhCMV-medFT-pA).
Depositing lab: Martin Fussenegger. Depositing organization: ETH Zurich (Swiss Federal Institute of Technology). Publication: A versatile plasmid architecture for mammalian synthetic biology (VAMSyB). Haellman V, Strittmatter T, Bertschi A, Stucheli P, Fussenegger M. Metab Eng. 2021 Jul;66:41-50. doi: 10.1016/j.ymben.2021.04.003. Epub 2021 Apr 18. PubMed 33857582.
Backbone
  Vector backbone: pMM1 (pcDNA3.1-based)
  Backbone size w/o insert (bp): 4435
  Vector type: Mammalian Expression
  Selectable markers: Neomycin (select with G418)
Growth in bacteria
  Bacterial resistance: Ampicillin, 100 μg/mL
  Growth temperature: 37°C
  Growth strain: DH5alpha
  Copy number: High Copy
Gene/Insert
  Gene/Insert name: PCMV-driven fluorescent timer, medium maturation time (alt name: PCMV-medFT)
  Species: Synthetic
  Promoter: PhCMV
  Cloning method: Restriction Enzyme; 5′ cloning site Unknown (unknown if destroyed)
  Sequencing primers: 5′ AmpStart; 3′ BGH-rev
Terms and licenses: Academic/Nonprofit Terms; Industry Terms: Not Available to Industry
How to cite: pTS2384-Tier1-PhCMV-medFT was a gift from Martin Fussenegger (Addgene plasmid # 169517 ; http://n2t.net/addgene:169517 ; RRID:Addgene_169517)
