[The description below was written by a language model from this plasmid's Addgene catalogue record and pLannotate feature annotations shown in this document.]
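Description:
pTS2384-Tier1-PhCMV-medFT is a mammalian expression plasmid built on pMM1, a pcDNA3.1-derived backbone, and belongs to the "Tier-1" level of the VAMSyB modular plasmid architecture for mammalian synthetic biology. The sequenced record is about 5.9 kb. In E. coli it is maintained at high copy through a ColE1/pUC-type origin and selected with ampicillin via the β-lactamase gene and its native promoter. An f1 origin is also present, as are small remnants of lac regulatory sequence (lac promoter, operator, CAP site and a lacI fragment) that are typical backbone carry-over rather than functional parts of the design. For stable selection in mammalian cells, an SV40 early promoter drives the neomycin phosphotransferase gene, terminated by an SV40 polyadenylation signal, conferring G418 resistance. The short ble fragment annotated just downstream of neo is likely a vestigial match.

The payload is a single transcription unit, PhCMV-medFT-pA. The human cytomegalovirus immediate-early enhancer and promoter drive a mammalian codon-optimised coding sequence for Medium-FT, followed by the bovine growth hormone polyadenylation signal. A T7 promoter sits between the CMV promoter and the open reading frame, as in pcDNA3.1. The very short HIV-1 LTR and SV40 promoter fragments flagged by the annotation software appear to be incidental matches. Medium-FT is an mCherry-derived fluorescent timer whose chromophore matures from a blue to a red form, here at the intermediate rate among the timer variants. The blue-to-red ratio therefore reports the age of the protein pool. The construct provides constitutive timer expression for tracking the timing of expression in transfected cells, and serves as a standardised module within the VAMSyB system.
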