Features (pLannotate 1.2.2; 19 found; start..end, strand, type, name):
    210..513     +  enhancer       CMV enhancer: human cytomegalovirus immediate early enhancer
    514..717     +  promoter       CMV promoter: human cytomegalovirus (CMV) immediate early promoter
    713..746     +  LTR            5' LTR (truncated) (fragment): truncated 5' long terminal repeat (LTR) from HIV-1
    762..780     +  promoter       T7 promoter: promoter for bacteriophage T7 RNA polymerase
    824..1525    +  CDS            Medium-FT: blue-to-red fluorescent timer derivative of mCherry (Subach et al., 2009) mammalian codon-optimized
   1586..1810    +  polyA_signal   bGH poly(A) signal: bovine growth hormone polyadenylation signal
   1814..1835    +  promoter       SV40 promoter (fragment): SV40 enhancer and early promoter
   1856..2284    +  rep_origin     f1 ori (sequence partly withheld): f1 bacteriophage origin of replication; arrow indicates direction of (+) strand synthesis
   2298..2627    +  promoter       SV40 promoter: SV40 enhancer and early promoter
   2694..3485    +  CDS            neo: KKA2_KLEPN - Also known as kan, nptII. Experimental evidence at protein level: Swiss-Prot protein existence level 1. Resistance to kanamycin, neomycin, paromomycin, ribostamycin, butirosin and gentamicin B. From Klebsiella pneumoniae.
   3509..3667    +  CDS            ble (fragment): BLE_KLEPN - Experimental evidence at protein level: Swiss-Prot protein existence level 1. Binding protein with a strong affinity to the bleomycin family of antibiotics. Binds to CL990; an antimitotic-antibiotic compound. From Klebsiella pneumoniae.
   3662..3783    +  polyA_signal   SV40 poly(A) signal: SV40 polyadenylation signal
   3856..3872    -  protein_bind   lac operator: The lac repressor binds to the lac operator to inhibit transcription in E. coli. This inhibition can be relieved by adding lactose or isopropyl-β-D-thiogalactopyranoside (IPTG). lac repressor encoded by lacI
   3880..3910    -  promoter       lac promoter: promoter for the E. coli lac operon
   3925..3946    -  protein_bind   CAP binding site: CAP binding activates transcription in the presence of cAMP. E. coli catabolite activator protein
   3959..4051    -  CDS            lacI (fragment): lac repressor; lacI; The lac repressor binds to the lac operator to inhibit transcription in E. coli. This inhibition can be relieved by adding lactose or isopropyl-β-D-thiogalactopyranoside (IPTG).
   4234..4822    -  rep_origin     ori: high-copy-number ColE1/pMB1/pBR322/pUC origin of replication
   4993..5853    -  CDS            AmpR: β-lactamase; bla; confers resistance to ampicillin, carbenicillin, and related antibiotics
   5854..63      -  promoter       AmpR promoter (across the origin): bla
>Addgene plasmid #169517 | pTS2384-Tier1-PhCMV-medFT | addgene full sequence | sequence record 364517 | Addgene NGS Result
TTGTCTCATGAGCGGATACATATTTGAATGTATTTAGAAAAATAAACAAATAGGGGTTCCGCGCACATTT
CCCCGAAAAGTGCCACCTGACGTCGACGGATCGGGAGATCTCCACGCGTGGTACCCTCGAGTTGACATTG
ATTATTGAGTAGTTATTAATAGTAATCAATTACGGGGTCATTAGTTCATAGCCCATATATGGAGTTCCGC
GTTACATAACTTACGGTAAATGGCCCGCCTGGCTGACCGCCCAACGACCCCCGCCCATTGACGTCAATAA
TGACGTATGTTCCCATAGTAACGCCAATAGGGACTTTCCATTGACGTCAATGGGTGGAGTATTTACGGTA
AACTGCCCACTTGGCAGTACATCAAGTGTATCATATGCCAAGTACGCCCCCTATTGACGTCAATGACGGT
AAATGGCCCGCCTGGCATTATGCCCAGTACATGACCTTATGGGACTTTCCTACTTGGCAGTACATCTACG
TATTAGTCATCGCTATTACCATGGTGATGCGGTTTTGGCAGTACATCAATGGGCGTGGATAGCGGTTTGA
CTCACGGGGATTTCCAAGTCTCCACCCCATTGACGTCAATGGGAGTTTGTTTTGGCACCAAAATCAACGG
GACTTTCCAAAATGTCGTAACAACTCCGCCCCATTGACGCAAATGGGCGGTAGGCGTGTACGGTGGGAGG
TCTATATAAGCAGAGCTCTCTGGCTAACTAGAGAACCCACTGCTTACTGGCTTATCGAAATTAATACGAC
TCACTATAGGGAGACCCAAGCTGTTCGAAGCGGAATTCACCATGACTAGTGTGAGCAAGGGCGAGGAGGA
TAACATGGCCATCATCAAGGAGTTCATGCGTTTCAAGGTGCACCTGGAGGGCTCCGTGGACGGCCACGAG
TTCGAGATCGAGGGCGAGGGCGAGGGCCGCCCCTACGAGGGCACCCAGAGCGCCAAGCTGAAGGTGACCA
AGGGTGGCCCCCTGCCCTTCGCCTGGGACATCCTGTCCCCTCAGTTCATGTACGGCTCCAGGGCCTACGT
GAAGCACCCCGCCGACATCCCCGACTACTGGAAGCTGTCCTTCCCCGAGGGCTTCAAGTGGGAGCGCGTG
ATGAACTTCGAGGATGGCGGCGTGGTGACCGTGACCCAGGACTCCTCCCTGCAGGACGGCGAGTTCATCT
ACAAGGTGAAGCTGCGCGGCACCAACTTCCCTTCCGACGGCCCCGTAATGCAGAAGAAGACCATGGGCTG
GGAGGCCTCCTCCGAGCGGATATACCCCGAGGACGGCGCCCTGAAGGGCGAGATCAAGCAGAGGCTGAAG
CTGAAGGACGGCGGCCACTACGACGCTGAGGTCAAGACCACCTACAAGGCCAAGAAGCCCGTGCTGCTGC
CCGGCGCCTACAACGTCAACATCAAGATGGACATCACCTCCCACAACGAGGACTACACCATCGTTGAACA
GTGCGAACGCGCCGAGGGCCACCATTCCACCGGCGGCATGGACGAGCTGTACAAGGCTAGCGGATCCACC
GGTGTCTAGAAAGCTTTGAGGCCGGCCTGCAGGGATCAGCCTCGACTGTGCCTTCTAGTTGCCAGCCATC
TGTTGTTTGCCCCTCCCCCGTGCCTTCCTTGACCCTGGAAGGTGCCACTCCCACTGTCCTTTCCTAATAA
AATGAGGAAATTGCATCGCATTGTCTGAGTAGGTGTCATTCTATTCTGGGGGGTGGGGTGGGGCAGGACA
GCAAGGGGGAGGATTGGGAAGACAATAGCAGGCATGCTGGGGATGCGGTGGGCTCTATGGCTTCTGAGGC
GGAAAGAACCAGCTGGGGCTCTAGGGGGTATCCCC
[124 nt withheld, positions 1856-1979]
C
[91 nt withheld, positions 1981-2071]
A
[49 nt withheld, positions 2073-2121]
CCTTTGACGTTGGAGTCCACGTTCTTT
[37 nt withheld, positions 2149-2185]
ACCCTATCTCGGTCTATTCTTTTGATTTATAAGGGATTTTGCCGATTTCGGCCTATTGGTTAAAAAATGA
GCTGATTTAACAAAAATTTAACGCGAATTAATTCTGTGGAATGTGTGTCAGTTAGGGTGTGGAAAGTCCC
CAGGCTCCCCAGCAGGCAGAAGTATGCAAAGCATGCATCTCAATTAGTCAGCAACCAGGTGTGGAAAGTC
CCCAGGCTCCCCAGCAGGCAGAAGTATGCAAAGCATGCATCTCAATTAGTCAGCAACCATAGTCCCGCCC
CTAACTCCGCCCATCCCGCCCCTAACTCCGCCCAGTTCCGCCCATTCTCCGCCCCATGGCTGACTAATTT
TTTTTATTTATGCAGAGGCCGAGGCCGCCTCTGCCTCTGAGCTATTCCAGAAGTAGTGAGGAGGCTTTTT
TGGAGGCCTAGGCTTTTGCAAAAAGCTCCCGGGAGCTTGTATATCCATTTTCGGATCTGATCAAGAGACA
GGATGAGGATCGTTTCGCATGATTGAACAAGATGGATTGCACGCAGGTTCTCCGGCCGCTTGGGTGGAGA
GGCTATTCGGCTATGACTGGGCACAACAGACAATCGGCTGCTCTGATGCCGCCGTGTTCCGGCTGTCAGC
GCAGGGGCGCCCGGTTCTTTTTGTCAAGACCGACCTGTCCGGTGCCCTGAATGAACTGCAGGACGAGGCA
GCGCGGCTATCGTGGCTGGCCACGACGGGCGTTCCTTGCGCAGCTGTGCTCGACGTTGTCACTGAAGCGG
GAAGGGACTGGCTGCTATTGGGCGAAGTGCCGGGGCAGGATCTCCTGTCATCTCACCTTGCTCCTGCCGA
GAAAGTATCCATCATGGCTGATGCAATGCGGCGGCTGCATACGCTTGATCCGGCTACCTGCCCATTCGAC
CACCAAGCGAAACATCGCATCGAGCGAGCACGTACTCGGATGGAAGCCGGTCTTGTCGATCAGGATGATC
TGGACGAAGAGCATCAGGGGCTCGCGCCAGCCGAACTGTTCGCCAGGCTCAAGGCGCGCATGCCCGACGG
CGAGGATCTCGTCGTGACCCATGGCGATGCCTGCTTGCCGAATATCATGGTGGAAAATGGCCGCTTTTCT
GGATTCATCGACTGTGGCCGGCTGGGTGTGGCGGACCGCTATCAGGACATAGCGTTGGCTACCCGTGATA
TTGCTGAAGAGCTTGGCGGCGAATGGGCTGACCGCTTCCTCGTGCTTTACGGTATCGCCGCTCCCGATTC
GCAGCGCATCGCCTTCTATCGCCTTCTTGACGAGTTCTTCTGAGCGGGACTCTGGGGTTCGAAATGACCG
ACCAAGCGACGCCCAACCTGCCATCACGAGATTTCGATTCCACCGCCGCCTTCTATGAAAGGTTGGGCTT
CGGAATCGTTTTCCGGGACGCCGGCTGGATGATCCTCCAGCGCGGGGATCTCATGCTGGAGTTCTTCGCC
CACCCCAACTTGTTTATTGCAGCTTATAATGGTTACAAATAAAGCAATAGCATCACAAATTTCACAAATA
AAGCATTTTTTTCACTGCATTCTAGTTGTGGTTTGTCCAAACTCATCAATGTATCTTATCATGTCTGTAT
ACCGTCGACCTCTAGCTAGAGCTTGGCGTAATCATGGTCATAGCTGTTTCCTGTGTGAAATTGTTATCCG
CTCACAATTCCACACAACATACGAGCCGGAAGCATAAAGTGTAAAGCCTGGGGTGCCTAATGAGTGAGCT
AACTCACATTAATTGCGTTGCGCTCACTGCCCGCTTTCCAGTCGGGAAACCTGTCGTGCCAGCTGCATTA
ATGAATCGGCCAACGCGCGGGGAGAGGCGGTTTGCGTATTGGGCGCTCTTCCGCTTCCTCGCTCACTGAC
TCGCTGCGCTCGGTCGTTCGGCTGCGGCGAGCGGTATCAGCTCACTCAAAGGCGGTAATACGGTTATCCA
CAGAATCAGGGGATAACGCAGGAAAGAACATGTGAGCAAAAGGCCAGCAAAAGGCCAGGAACCGTAAAAA
GGCCGCGTTGCTGGCGTTTTTCCATAGGCTCCGCCCCCCTGACGAGCATCACAAAAATCGACGCTCAAGT
CAGAGGTGGCGAAACCCGACAGGACTATAAAGATACCAGGCGTTTCCCCCTGGAAGCTCCCTCGTGCGCT
CTCCTGTTCCGACCCTGCCGCTTACCGGATACCTGTCCGCCTTTCTCCCTTCGGGAAGCGTGGCGCTTTC
TCATAGCTCACGCTGTAGGTATCTCAGTTCGGTGTAGGTCGTTCGCTCCAAGCTGGGCTGTGTGCACGAA
CCCCCCGTTCAGCCCGACCGCTGCGCCTTATCCGGTAACTATCGTCTTGAGTCCAACCCGGTAAGACACG
ACTTATCGCCACTGGCAGCAGCCACTGGTAACAGGATTAGCAGAGCGAGGTATGTAGGCGGTGCTACAGA
GTTCTTGAAGTGGTGGCCTAACTACGGCTACACTAGAAGAACAGTATTTGGTATCTGCGCTCTGCTGAAG
CCAGTTACCTTCGGAAAAAGAGTTGGTAGCTCTTGATCCGGCAAACAAACCACCGCTGGTAGCGGTGGTT
TTTTTGTTTGCAAGCAGCAGATTACGCGCAGAAAAAAAGGATCTCAAGAAGATCCTTTGATCTTTTCTAC
GGGGTCTGACGCTCAGTGGAACGAAAACTCACGTTAAGGGATTTTGGTCATGAGATTATCAAAAAGGATC
TTCACCTAGATCCTTTTAAATTAAAAATGAAGTTTTAAATCAATCTAAAGTATATATGAGTAAACTTGGT
CTGACAGTTACCAATGCTTAATCAGTGAGGCACCTATCTCAGCGATCTGTCTATTTCGTTCATCCATAGT
TGCCTGACTCCCCGTCGTGTAGATAACTACGATACGGGAGGGCTTACCATCTGGCCCCAGTGCTGCAATG
ATACCGCGAGACCCACGCTCACCGGCTCCAGATTTATCAGCAATAAACCAGCCAGCCGGAAGGGCCGAGC
GCAGAAGTGGTCCTGCAACTTTATCCGCCTCCATCCAGTCTATTAATTGTTGCCGGGAAGCTAGAGTAAG
TAGTTCGCCAGTTAATAGTTTGCGCAACGTTGTTGCCATTGCTACAGGCATCGTGGTGTCACGCTCGTCG
TTTGGTATGGCTTCATTCAGCTCCGGTTCCCAACGATCAAGGCGAGTTACATGATCCCCCATGTTGTGCA
AAAAAGCGGTTAGCTCCTTCGGTCCTCCGATCGTTGTCAGAAGTAAGTTGGCCGCAGTGTTATCACTCAT
GGTTATGGCAGCACTGCATAATTCTCTTACTGTCATGCCATCCGTAAGATGCTTTTCTGTGACTGGTGAG
TACTCAACCAAGTCATTCTGAGAATAGTGTATGCGGCGACCGAGTTGCTCTTGCCCGGCGTCAATACGGG
ATAATACCGCGCCACATAGCAGAACTTTAAAAGTGCTCATCATTGGAAAACGTTCTTCGGGGCGAAAACT
CTCAAGGATCTTACCGCTGTTGAGATCCAGTTCGATGTAACCCACTCGTGCACCCAACTGATCTTCAGCA
TCTTTTACTTTCACCAGCGTTTCTGGGTGAGCAAAAACAGGAAGGCAAAATGCCGCAAAAAAGGGAATAA
GGGCGACACGGAAATGTTGAATACTCATACTCTTCCTTTTTCAATATTATTGAAGCATTTATCAGGGTTA
